>Addgene plasmid #161334 | pDONR221-SLC49A3_STOP | addgene full sequence | sequence record 479318 | Addgene NGS Result
ACCTACACCGAACTGAGATACCTACAGCGTGAGCTATGAGAAAGCGCCACGCTTCCCGAAGGGAGAAAGG
CGGACAGGTATCCGGTAAGCGGCAGGGTCGGAACAGGAGAGCGCACGAGGGAGCTTCCAGGGGGAAACGC
CTGGTATCTTTATAGTCCTGTCGGGTTTCGCCACCTCTGACTTGAGCGTCGATTTTTGTGATGCTCGTCA
GGGGGGCGGAGCCTATGGAAAAACGCCAGCAACGCGGCCTTTTTACGGTTCCTGGCCTTTTGCTGGCCTT
TTGCTCACATGTTCTTTCCTGCGTTATCCCCTGATTCTGTGGATAACCGTATTACCGCCTTTGAGTGAGC
TGATACCGCTCGCCGCAGCCGAACGACCGAGCGCAGCGAGTCAGTGAGCGAGGAAGCGGAAGAGCGCCCA
ATACGCAAACCGCCTCTCCCCGCGCGTTGGCCGATTCATTAATGCAGCTGGCACGACAGGTTTCCCGACT
GGAAAGCGGGCAGTGAGCGCAACGCAATTAATACGCGTACCGCTAGCCAGGAAGAGTTTGTAGAAACGCA
AAAAGGCCATCCGTCAGGATGGCCTTCTGCTTAGTTTGATGCCTGGCAGTTTATGGCGGGCGTCCTGCCC
GCCACCCTCCGGGCCGTTGCTTCACAACGTTCAAATCCGCTCCCGGCGGATTTGTCCTACTCAGGAGAGC
GTTCACCGACAAACAACAGATAAAACGAAAGGCCCAGTCTTCCGACTGAGCCTTTCGTTTTATTTGATGC
CTGGCAGTTCCCTACTCTCGCGTTAACGCTAGCATGGATGTTTTCCCAGTCACGACGTTGTAAAACGACG
GCCAGTCTTAAGCTCGGGCCCCAAATAATGATTTTATTTTGACTGATAGTGACCTGTTCGTTGCAACACA
TTGATGAGCAATGCTTTTTTATAATGCCAACTTTGTACAAAAAAGCAGGCTCCACCATGGCCGGCCCTAC
CGAGGCCGAGACAGGACTGGCAGAGCCACGGGCCCTGTGCGCACAGAGGGGACACAGGACCTACGCACGG
AGATGGGTGTTCCTGCTGGCCATCTCCCTGCTGAACTGTTCTAATGCCACACTGTGGCTGTCTTTTGCCC
CAGTGGCAGACGTGATCGCAGAGGATCTGGTGCTGAGCATGGAGCAGATCAACTGGCTGTCCCTGGTGTA
TCTGGTGGTGTCTACCCCTTTCGGCGTGGCCGCCATCTGGATCCTGGACTCCGTGGGACTGAGGGCAGCA
ACAATCCTGGGAGCCTGGCTGAACTTTGCCGGCTCTGTGCTGCGCATGGTGCCTTGCATGGTGGTGGGCA
CCCAGAATCCATTCGCCTTTCTGATGGGAGGACAGAGCCTGTGCGCACTGGCACAGAGCCTGGTCATCTT
CAGCCCAGCAAAGCTGGCCGCCCTGTGGTTTCCTGAGCACCAGAGAGCCACCGCCAACATGCTGGCCACA
ATGTCCAATCCACTGGGCGTGCTGGTGGCCAACGTGCTGTCTCCCGTGCTGGTGAAGAAGGGCGAGGACA
TCCCACTGATGCTGGGCGTGTACACCATCCCAGCAGGAGTGGTGTGCCTGCTGAGCACCATCTGTCTGTG
GGAGTCCGTGCCACCTACACCACCATCTGCCGGAGCAGCCAGCTCCACCTCCGAGAAGTTCCTGGATGGC
CTGAAGCTGCAGCTGATGTGGAATAAGGCCTATGTGATCCTGGCCGTGTGCCTGGGAGGAATGATCGGCA
TCTCTGCCAGCTTCTCCGCCCTGCTGGAGCAGATCCTGTGCGCCAGCGGCCACTCTAGCGGCTTTTCCGG
ACTGTGCGGCGCCCTGTTCATCACCTTTGGCATCCTGGGCGCCCTGGCCCTGGGACCATACGTGGACAGG
ACAAAGCACTTCACCGAGGCCACAAAGATCGGCCTGTGCCTGTTCTCTCTGGCCTGCGTGCCCTTTGCCC
TGGTGAGCCAGCTGCAGGGACAGACCCTGGCCCTGGCAGCAACATGCTCTCTGCTGGGCCTGTTCGGCTT
TAGCGTGGGACCAGTGGCAATGGAGCTGGCAGTGGAGTGTAGCTTCCCTGTGGGAGAGGGAGCAGCAACC
GGCATGATCTTTGTGCTGGGCCAGGCCGAGGGCATCCTGATCATGCTGGCCATGACCGCCCTGACAGTGA
GGCGCTCCGAGCCTTCTCTGAGCACATGTCAGCAGGGCGAGGACCCACTGGATTGGACCGTGAGCCTGCT
GCTGATGGCAGGACTGTGCACATTCTTTTCCTGTATCCTGGCCGTGTTCTTTCACACCCCTTATCGGAGA
CTGCAGGCCGAGTCTGGCGAGCCTCCAAGCACAAGGAATGCAGTGGGAGGAGCAGACAGCGGACCAGGAG
TGGATCGGGGCGGCGCCGGCAGAGCCGGCGTGCTGGGACCATCCACCGCAACACCTGAGTGCACCGCAAG
GGGAGCCAGCCTGGAGGATCCAAGAGGCCCCGGCTCCCCCCACCCTGCCTGTCACAGGGCAACCCCAAGG
GCACAGGGACCAGCAGCCACAGACGCACCTAGCAGGCCAGGCAGACTGGCAGGCAGGGTGCAGGCATCCC
GCTTCATCGATCCAGCAGGATCTCACTCCTCTTTTAGCTCCCCTTGGGTCATCACATAAGACCCAGCTTT
CTTGTACAAAGTTGGCATTATAAGAAAGCATTGCTTATCAATTTGTTGCAACGAACAGGTCACTATCAGT
CAAAATAAAATCATTATTTGCCATCCAGCTGATATCCCCTATAGTGAGTCGTATTACATGGTCATAGCTG
TTTCCTGGCAGCTCTGGCCCGTGTCTCAAAATCTCTGATGTTACATTGCACAAGATAAAAATATATCATC
ATGAACAATAAAACTGTCTGCTTACATAAACAGTAATACAAGGGGTGTTATGAGCCATATTCAACGGGAA
ACGTCGAGGCCGCGATTAAATTCCAACATGGATGCTGATTTATATGGGTATAAATGGGCTCGCGATAATG
TCGGGCAATCAGGTGCGACAATCTATCGCTTGTATGGGAAGCCCGATGCGCCAGAGTTGTTTCTGAAACA
TGGCAAAGGTAGCGTTGCCAATGATGTTACAGATGAGATGGTCAGACTAAACTGGCTGACGGAATTTATG
CCTCTTCCGACCATCAAGCATTTTATCCGTACTCCTGATGATGCATGGTTACTCACCACTGCGATCCCCG
GAAAAACAGCATTCCAGGTATTAGAAGAATATCCTGATTCAGGTGAAAATATTGTTGATGCGCTGGCAGT
GTTCCTGCGCCGGTTGCATTCGATTCCTGTTTGTAATTGTCCTTTTAACAGCGATCGCGTATTTCGTCTC
GCTCAGGCGCAATCACGAATGAATAACGGTTTGGTTGATGCGAGTGATTTTGATGACGAGCGTAATGGCT
GGCCTGTTGAACAAGTCTGGAAAGAAATGCATAAACTTTTGCCATTCTCACCGGATTCAGTCGTCACTCA
TGGTGATTTCTCACTTGATAACCTTATTTTTGACGAGGGGAAATTAATAGGTTGTATTGATGTTGGACGA
GTCGGAATCGCAGACCGATACCAGGATCTTGCCATCCTATGGAACTGCCTCGGTGAGTTTTCTCCTTCAT
TACAGAAACGGCTTTTTCAAAAATATGGTATTGATAATCCTGATATGAATAAATTGCAGTTTCATTTGAT
GCTCGATGAGTTTTTCTAATCAGAATTGGTTAATTGGTTGTAACACTGGCAGAGCATTACGCTGACTTGA
CGGGACGGCGCAAGCTCATGACCAAAATCCCTTAACGTGAGTTACGCGTCGTTCCACTGAGCGTCAGACC
CCGTAGAAAAGATCAAAGGATCTTCTTGAGATCCTTTTTTTCTGCGCGTAATCTGCTGCTTGCAAACAAA
AAAACCACCGCTACCAGCGGTGGTTTGTTTGCCGGATCAAGAGCTACCAACTCTTTTTCCGAAGGTAACT
GGCTTCAGCAGAGCGCAGATACCAAATACTGTTCTTCTAGTGTAGCCGTAGTTAGGCCACCACTTCAAGA
ACTCTGTAGCACCGCCTACATACCTCGCTCTGCTAATCCTGTTACCAGTGGCTGCTGCCAGTGGCGATAA
GTCGTGTCTTACCGGGTTGGACTCAAGACGATAGTTACCGGATAAGGCGCAGCGGTCGGGCTGAACGGGG
GGTTCGTGCACACAGCCCAGCTTGGAGCGAACG
Features (pLannotate 1.2.2; 10 found; start..end, strand, type, name):
    414..506     +  CDS            lacI (fragment): lac repressor; lacI; The lac repressor binds to the lac operator to inhibit transcription in E. coli. This inhibition can be relieved by adding lactose or isopropyl-β-D-thiogalactopyranoside (IPTG).
    561..588     -  terminator     rrnB T2 terminator: transcription terminator T2 from the E. coli rrnB gene
    720..763     +  terminator     rrnB T1 terminator: Escherichia coli rrnB; transcription terminator T1 from the E. coli rrnB gene
    810..846     -  CDS            lacZα (fragment): LacZα fragment of β-galactosidase; lacZ fragment
    862..961     +  protein_bind   attL1: mutant version of attL; recombination site for the Gateway® LR reaction LR Clonase™
    967..2646    +  CDS            SLC49A3: S49A3_HUMAN - Also known as MFSD7. Experimental evidence at protein level: Swiss-Prot protein existence level 1. From Homo sapiens (Human).
   2651..2750    -  protein_bind   attL2: mutant version of attL; recombination site for the Gateway® LR reaction LR Clonase™
   2768..2786    -  promoter       T7 promoter: promoter for bacteriophage T7 RNA polymerase
   2920..3729    +  CDS            KanR: aminoglycoside phosphotransferase; aph(3')-Ia; confers resistance to kanamycin in bacteria or G418 (Geneticin®) in eukaryotes
   3876..231     +  rep_origin     ori (across the origin): high-copy-number ColE1/pMB1/pBR322/pUC origin of replication
