[The description below was written by a language model from this plasmid's Addgene catalogue record and pLannotate feature annotations shown in this document.]
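Description:
pDONR221-SLC49A3_STOP is a Gateway entry clone built on the pDONR221 backbone, carrying a codon-optimized open reading frame for human SLC49A3 (also known as MFSD7), a member of the solute carrier family. The sequenced plasmid is about 4.2 kb. It is propagated in E. coli through a high-copy ColE1/pUC-type origin and selected with kanamycin through an aminoglycoside phosphotransferase (KanR) gene. Although the catalogue lists it under mammalian expression, the feature table shows no eukaryotic promoter or polyadenylation signal. The plasmid is a shuttle for the ORF rather than an expression vector in its own right.

The SLC49A3 coding sequence of roughly 1.7 kb sits between attL1 and attL2 recombination sites. These allow directional transfer of the insert into any attR-containing destination vector by an LR Clonase reaction, so the promoter, tags and selection used for expression are determined by the chosen destination vector. This version retains a STOP codon at the end of the ORF. It therefore suits expression of the untagged protein or N-terminal fusions, but not C-terminal fusions, for which the depositor provides a companion clone lacking the stop codon. Upstream of attL1, rrnB T1 and T2 terminators insulate the insert from read-through transcription from the backbone. A T7 promoter lies just beyond attL2, oriented towards the insert. The short lacI and lacZα fragments that were annotated are backbone remnants with no evident functional role, and M13 primer sites flanking the cassette are listed for sequence verification. The clone belongs to a consortium-generated collection of solute carrier ORFs intended for subcloning into custom expression vectors to study transporters.
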