Addgene plasmid #161334: pDONR221-SLC49A3_STOP
Purpose: Gateway entry clone with codon-optimized ORF sequence for subcloning into custom expression vectors. Contains a STOP codon at the end of the codon-optimized ORF sequence.
Depositing lab: RESOLUTE Consortium & Giulio Superti-Furga. Depositing organization: CeMM Research Center for Molecular Medicine. Publication: The RESOLUTE consortium: unlocking SLC transporters for drug discovery. Superti-Furga G, Lackner D, Wiedmer T, Ingles-Prieto A, Barbosa B, Girardi E, Goldmann U, Gurtl B, Klavins K, Klimek C, Lindinger S, Lineiro-Retes E, Muller AC, Onstein S, Redinger G, Reil D, Sedlyarov V, Wolf G, Crawford M, Everley R, ... Steppan CM. Nat Rev Drug Discov. 2020 Jul;19(7):429-430. doi: 10.1038/d41573-020-00056-6. PubMed 32265506.
Backbone
  Vector backbone: pDONR221
  Backbone manufacturer: ThermoFisher Scientific
  Backbone size w/o insert (bp): 2550
  Vector type: Mammalian Expression
Growth in bacteria
  Bacterial resistance: Kanamycin, 50 μg/mL
  Growth temperature: 37°C
  Growth strain: NEB Stable
  Copy number: High Copy
Gene/Insert
  Gene/Insert name: SLC49A3 (alt name: FLJ22269, LP2561, MFSD7)
  Species: H. sapiens (human)
  Insert size (bp): 1683
  Entrez Gene: MFSD7 (a.k.a. LP2561, FLJ22269)
  Cloning method: Gateway Cloning
  Sequencing primers: 5′ M13-fwd; 3′ M13-rev
Terms and licenses: Academic/Nonprofit Terms; Industry Terms
Depositor comments: This plasmid contains a STOP codon at the end of the codon-optimized ORF. For the version of this plasmid that does not contain a STOP codon, please see Addgene plasmid 132168 For more information on the full Resolute plasmid collection, please see www.addgene.org/depositor-collections/re-solute/. Please provide your feedback on this plasmid to the RESOLUTE consortium by filling out their RESOLUTE repository feedback form: https://forms.office.com/Pages/ResponsePage.aspx?id=0e05yklzmkS7rjFGQL4N7z4feCLQvEJAmVcOCM_u885UN1JJRko0Ukg4TVQwNTZLOUxPQVJWT1NHUCQlQCN0PWcu
How to cite: pDONR221-SLC49A3_STOP was a gift from RESOLUTE Consortium & Giulio Superti-Furga (Addgene plasmid # 161334 ; http://n2t.net/addgene:161334 ; RRID:Addgene_161334)
