>Addgene plasmid #161334 | pDONR221-SLC49A3_STOP | depositor partial sequence | sequence record 312603 | Codon-optimized ORF of SLC49A3
ATGGCCGGCCCTACCGAGGCCGAGACAGGACTGGCAGAGCCACGGGCCCTGTGCGCACAGAGGGGACACA
GGACCTACGCACGGAGATGGGTGTTCCTGCTGGCCATCTCCCTGCTGAACTGTTCTAATGCCACACTGTG
GCTGTCTTTTGCCCCAGTGGCAGACGTGATCGCAGAGGATCTGGTGCTGAGCATGGAGCAGATCAACTGG
CTGTCCCTGGTGTATCTGGTGGTGTCTACCCCTTTCGGCGTGGCCGCCATCTGGATCCTGGACTCCGTGG
GACTGAGGGCAGCAACAATCCTGGGAGCCTGGCTGAACTTTGCCGGCTCTGTGCTGCGCATGGTGCCTTG
CATGGTGGTGGGCACCCAGAATCCATTCGCCTTTCTGATGGGAGGACAGAGCCTGTGCGCACTGGCACAG
AGCCTGGTCATCTTCAGCCCAGCAAAGCTGGCCGCCCTGTGGTTTCCTGAGCACCAGAGAGCCACCGCCA
ACATGCTGGCCACAATGTCCAATCCACTGGGCGTGCTGGTGGCCAACGTGCTGTCTCCCGTGCTGGTGAA
GAAGGGCGAGGACATCCCACTGATGCTGGGCGTGTACACCATCCCAGCAGGAGTGGTGTGCCTGCTGAGC
ACCATCTGTCTGTGGGAGTCCGTGCCACCTACACCACCATCTGCCGGAGCAGCCAGCTCCACCTCCGAGA
AGTTCCTGGATGGCCTGAAGCTGCAGCTGATGTGGAATAAGGCCTATGTGATCCTGGCCGTGTGCCTGGG
AGGAATGATCGGCATCTCTGCCAGCTTCTCCGCCCTGCTGGAGCAGATCCTGTGCGCCAGCGGCCACTCT
AGCGGCTTTTCCGGACTGTGCGGCGCCCTGTTCATCACCTTTGGCATCCTGGGCGCCCTGGCCCTGGGAC
CATACGTGGACAGGACAAAGCACTTCACCGAGGCCACAAAGATCGGCCTGTGCCTGTTCTCTCTGGCCTG
CGTGCCCTTTGCCCTGGTGAGCCAGCTGCAGGGACAGACCCTGGCCCTGGCAGCAACATGCTCTCTGCTG
GGCCTGTTCGGCTTTAGCGTGGGACCAGTGGCAATGGAGCTGGCAGTGGAGTGTAGCTTCCCTGTGGGAG
AGGGAGCAGCAACCGGCATGATCTTTGTGCTGGGCCAGGCCGAGGGCATCCTGATCATGCTGGCCATGAC
CGCCCTGACAGTGAGGCGCTCCGAGCCTTCTCTGAGCACATGTCAGCAGGGCGAGGACCCACTGGATTGG
ACCGTGAGCCTGCTGCTGATGGCAGGACTGTGCACATTCTTTTCCTGTATCCTGGCCGTGTTCTTTCACA
CCCCTTATCGGAGACTGCAGGCCGAGTCTGGCGAGCCTCCAAGCACAAGGAATGCAGTGGGAGGAGCAGA
CAGCGGACCAGGAGTGGATCGGGGCGGCGCCGGCAGAGCCGGCGTGCTGGGACCATCCACCGCAACACCT
GAGTGCACCGCAAGGGGAGCCAGCCTGGAGGATCCAAGAGGCCCCGGCTCCCCCCACCCTGCCTGTCACA
GGGCAACCCCAAGGGCACAGGGACCAGCAGCCACAGACGCACCTAGCAGGCCAGGCAGACTGGCAGGCAG
GGTGCAGGCATCCCGCTTCATCGATCCAGCAGGATCTCACTCCTCTTTTAGCTCCCCTTGGGTCATCACA
TAA
